>Addgene plasmid #99662 | dSp-Rta Full (1-190) | addgene full sequence | sequence record 192021 | Addgene NGS Result
AAAATTTAAGCTACAACAAGGCAAGGCTTGACCGACAATTGCATGAAGAATCTGCTTAGGGTTAGGCGTT
TTGCGCTGCTTCGCGATGTACGGGCCAGATATACGCGTTGACATTGATTATTGACTAGTTATTAATAGTA
ATCAATTACGGGGTCATTAGTTCATAGCCCATATATGGAGTTCCGCGTTACATAACTTACGGTAAATGGC
CCGCCTGGCTGACCGCCCAACGACCCCCGCCCATTGACGTCAATAATGACGTATGTTCCCATAGTAACGC
CAATAGGGACTTTCCATTGACGTCAATGGGTGGAGTATTTACGGTAAACTGCCCACTTGGCAGTACATCA
AGTGTATCATATGCCAAGTACGCCCCCTATTGACGTCAATGACGGTAAATGGCCCGCCTGGCATTATGCC
CAGTACATGACCTTATGGGACTTTCCTACTTGGCAGTACATCTACGTATTAGTCATCGCTATTACCATGG
TGATGCGGTTTTGGCAGTACATCAATGGGCGTGGATAGCGGTTTGACTCACGGGGATTTCCAAGTCTCCA
CCCCATTGACGTCAATGGGAGTTTGTTTTGGCACCAAAATCAACGGGACTTTCCAAAATGTCGTAACAAC
TCCGCCCCATTGACGCAAATGGGCGGTAGGCGTGTACGGTGGGAGGTCTATATAAGCAGAGCTCGTTTAG
TGAACCGTCAGATCGCCTGGAGACGCCATCCACGCTGTTTTGACCTCCATAGAAGACACCGGGACCGATC
CAGCCTCCGGACTCTAGAGGATCGAACCCTTGCCACCATGGACAAGAAGTACTCCATTGGGCTCGCTATC
GGCACAAACAGCGTCGGCTGGGCCGTCATTACGGACGAGTACAAGGTGCCGAGCAAAAAATTCAAAGTTC
TGGGCAATACCGATCGCCACAGCATAAAGAAGAACCTCATTGGCGCCCTCCTGTTCGACTCCGGGGAGAC
GGCCGAAGCCACGCGGCTCAAAAGAACAGCACGGCGCAGATATACCCGCAGAAAGAATCGGATCTGCTAC
CTGCAGGAGATCTTTAGTAATGAGATGGCTAAGGTGGATGACTCTTTCTTCCATAGGCTGGAGGAGTCCT
TTTTGGTGGAGGAGGATAAAAAGCACGAGCGCCACCCAATCTTTGGCAATATCGTGGACGAGGTGGCGTA
CCATGAAAAGTACCCAACCATATATCATCTGAGGAAGAAGCTTGTAGACAGTACTGATAAGGCTGACTTG
CGGTTGATCTATCTCGCGCTGGCGCATATGATCAAATTTCGGGGACACTTCCTCATCGAGGGGGACCTGA
ACCCAGACAACAGCGATGTCGACAAACTCTTTATCCAACTGGTTCAGACTTACAATCAGCTTTTCGAAGA
GAACCCGATCAACGCATCCGGAGTTGACGCCAAAGCAATCCTGAGCGCTAGGCTGTCCAAATCCCGGCGG
CTCGAAAACCTCATCGCACAGCTCCCTGGGGAGAAGAAGAACGGCCTGTTTGGTAATCTTATCGCCCTGT
CACTCGGGCTGACCCCCAACTTTAAATCTAACTTCGACCTGGCCGAAGATGCCAAGCTTCAACTGAGCAA
AGACACCTACGATGATGATCTCGACAATCTGCTGGCCCAGATCGGCGACCAGTACGCAGACCTTTTTTTG
GCGGCAAAGAACCTGTCAGACGCCATTCTGCTGAGTGATATTCTGCGAGTGAACACGGAGATCACCAAAG
CTCCGCTGAGCGCTAGTATGATCAAGCGCTATGATGAGCACCACCAAGACTTGACTTTGCTGAAGGCCCT
TGTCAGACAGCAACTGCCTGAGAAGTACAAGGAAATTTTCTTCGATCAGTCTAAAAATGGCTACGCCGGA
TACATTGACGGCGGAGCAAGCCAGGAGGAATTTTACAAATTTATTAAGCCCATCTTGGAAAAAATGGACG
GCACCGAGGAGCTGCTGGTAAAGCTTAACAGAGAAGATCTGTTGCGCAAACAGCGCACTTTCGACAATGG
AAGCATCCCCCACCAGATTCACCTGGGCGAACTGCACGCTATCCTCAGGCGGCAAGAGGATTTCTACCCC
TTTTTGAAAGATAACAGGGAAAAGATTGAGAAAATCCTCACATTTCGGATACCCTACTATGTAGGCCCCC
TCGCCCGGGGAAATTCCAGATTCGCGTGGATGACTCGCAAATCAGAAGAGACCATCACTCCCTGGAACTT
CGAGGAAGTCGTGGATAAGGGGGCCTCTGCCCAGTCCTTCATCGAAAGGATGACTAACTTTGATAAAAAT
CTGCCTAACGAAAAGGTGCTTCCTAAACACTCTCTGCTGTACGAGTACTTCACAGTTTATAACGAGCTCA
CCAAGGTCAAATACGTCACAGAAGGGATGAGAAAGCCAGCATTCCTGTCTGGAGAGCAGAAGAAAGCTAT
CGTGGACCTCCTCTTCAAGACGAACCGGAAAGTTACCGTGAAACAGCTCAAAGAAGACTATTTCAAAAAG
ATTGAATGTTTCGACTCTGTTGAAATCAGCGGAGTGGAGGATCGCTTCAACGCATCCCTGGGAACGTATC
ACGATCTCCTGAAAATCATTAAAGACAAGGACTTCCTGGACAATGAGGAGAACGAGGACATTCTTGAGGA
CATTGTCCTCACCCTTACGTTGTTTGAAGATAGGGAGATGATTGAAGAACGCTTGAAAACTTACGCTCAT
CTCTTCGACGACAAAGTCATGAAACAGCTCAAGAGGCGCCGATATACAGGATGGGGGCGGCTGTCAAGAA
AACTGATCAATGGGATCCGAGACAAGCAGAGTGGAAAGACAATCCTGGATTTTCTTAAGTCCGATGGATT
TGCCAACCGGAACTTCATGCAGTTGATCCATGATGACTCTCTCACCTTTAAGGAGGACATCCAGAAAGCA
CAAGTTTCTGGCCAGGGGGACAGTCTTCACGAGCACATCGCTAATCTTGCAGGTAGCCCAGCTATCAAAA
AGGGAATACTGCAGACCGTTAAGGTCGTGGATGAACTCGTCAAAGTAATGGGAAGGCATAAGCCCGAGAA
TATCGTTATCGAGATGGCCCGAGAGAACCAAACTACCCAGAAGGGACAGAAGAACAGTAGGGAAAGGATG
AAGAGGATTGAAGAGGGTATAAAAGAACTGGGGTCCCAAATCCTTAAGGAACACCCAGTTGAAAACACCC
AGCTTCAGAATGAGAAGCTCTACCTGTACTACCTGCAGAACGGCAGGGACATGTACGTGGATCAGGAACT
GGACATCAATCGGCTCTCCGACTACGACGTGGCTGCTATCGTGCCCCAGTCTTTTCTCAAAGATGATTCT
ATTGATAATAAAGTGTTGACAAGATCCGATAAAGCTAGAGGGAAGAGTGATAACGTCCCCTCAGAAGAAG
TTGTCAAGAAAATGAAAAATTATTGGCGGCAGCTGCTGAACGCCAAACTGATCACACAACGGAAGTTCGA
TAATCTGACTAAGGCTGAACGAGGTGGCCTGTCTGAGTTGGATAAAGCCGGCTTCATCAAAAGGCAGCTT
GTTGAGACACGCCAGATCACCAAGCACGTGGCCCAAATTCTCGATTCACGCATGAACACCAAGTACGATG
AAAATGACAAACTGATTCGAGAGGTGAAAGTTATTACTCTGAAGTCTAAGCTGGTCTCAGATTTCAGAAA
GGACTTTCAGTTTTATAAGGTGAGAGAGATCAACAATTACCACCATGCGCATGATGCCTACCTGAATGCA
GTGGTAGGCACTGCACTTATCAAAAAATATCCCAAGCTTGAATCTGAATTTGTTTACGGAGACTATAAAG
TGTACGATGTTAGGAAAATGATCGCAAAGTCTGAGCAGGAAATAGGCAAGGCCACCGCTAAGTACTTCTT
TTACAGCAATATTATGAATTTTTTCAAGACCGAGATTACACTGGCCAATGGAGAGATTCGGAAGCGACCA
CTTATCGAAACAAACGGAGAAACAGGAGAAATCGTGTGGGACAAGGGTAGGGATTTCGCGACAGTCCGGA
AGGTCCTGTCCATGCCGCAGGTGAACATCGTTAAAAAGACCGAAGTACAGACCGGAGGCTTCTCCAAGGA
AAGTATCCTCCCGAAAAGGAACAGCGACAAGCTGATCGCACGCAAAAAAGATTGGGACCCCAAGAAATAC
GGCGGATTCGATTCTCCTACAGTCGCTTACAGTGTACTGGTTGTGGCCAAAGTGGAGAAAGGGAAGTCTA
AAAAACTCAAAAGCGTCAAGGAACTGCTGGGCATCACAATCATGGAGCGATCAAGCTTCGAAAAAAACCC
CATCGACTTTCTCGAGGCGAAAGGATATAAAGAGGTCAAAAAAGACCTCATCATTAAGCTTCCCAAGTAC
TCTCTCTTTGAGCTTGAAAACGGCCGGAAACGAATGCTCGCTAGTGCGGGCGAGCTGCAGAAAGGTAACG
AGCTGGCACTGCCCTCTAAATACGTTAATTTCTTGTATCTGGCCAGCCACTATGAAAAGCTCAAAGGGTC
TCCCGAAGATAATGAGCAGAAGCAGCTGTTCGTGGAACAACACAAACACTACCTTGATGAGATCATCGAG
CAAATAAGCGAATTCTCCAAAAGAGTGATCCTCGCCGACGCTAACCTCGATAAGGTGCTTTCTGCTTACA
ATAAGCACAGGGATAAGCCCATCAGGGAGCAGGCAGAAAACATTATCCACTTGTTTACTCTGACCAACTT
GGGCGCGCCTGCAGCCTTCAAGTACTTCGACACCACCATAGACAGAAAGCGGTACACCTCTACAAAGGAG
GTCCTGGACGCCACACTGATTCATCAGTCAATTACGGGGCTCTATGAAACAAGAATCGACCTCTCTCAGC
TCGGTGGAGACAGCAGGGCTGACCCCAAGAAGAAGAGGAAGGTGAGTGGTGGAGGAAGTGGCGGGTCAGG
GTCGCGGGATTCCAGGGAAGGGATGTTTTTGCCGAAGCCTGAGGCCGGCTCCGCTATTAGTGACGTGTTT
GAGGGCCGCGAGGTGTGCCAGCCAAAACGAATCCGGCCATTTCATCCTCCAGGAAGTCCATGGGCCAACC
GCCCACTCCCCGCCAGCCTCGCACCAACACCAACCGGTCCAGTACATGAGCCAGTCGGGTCACTGACCCC
GGCACCAGTCCCTCAGCCACTGGATCCAGCGCCCGCAGTGACTCCCGAGGCCAGTCACCTGTTGGAGGAT
CCCGATGAAGAGACGAGCCAGGCTGTCAAAGCCCTTCGGGAGATGGCCGATACTGTGATTCCCCAGAAGG
AAGAGGCTGCAATCTGTGGCCAAATGGACCTTTCCCATCCGCCCCCAAGGGGCCATCTGGATGAGCTGAC
AACCACACTTGAGTCCATGACCGAGGATCTGAACCTGGACTCACCCCTGACCCCGGAATTGAACGAGATT
CTGGATACCTTCCTGAACGACGAGTGCCTCTTGCATGCCATGCATATCAGCACAGGACTGTCCATCTTCG
ACACATCTCTGTTTTAGAAGAATTCGATCCCTACCGGTTAGTAATGAGTTTAAACGGGGGAGGCTAACTG
AAACACGGAAGGAGACAATACCGGAAGGAACCCGCGCTATGACGGCAATAAAAAGACAGAATAAAACGCA
CGGGTGTTGGGTCGTTTGTTCATAAACGCGGGGTTCGGTCCCAGGGCTGGCACTCTGTCGATACCCCACC
GAGACCCCATTGGGGCCAATACGCCCGCGTTTCTTCCTTTTCCCCACCCCACCCCCCAAGTTCGGGTGAA
GGCCCAGGGCTCGCAGCCAACGTCGGGGCGGCAGGCCCTCCATAGTCGGTCGTTCGGCTGCGGCGAGCGG
TATCAGCTCACTCAAAGGCGGTAATACGGTTATCCACAGAATCAGGGGATAACGCAGGAAAGAACATGTG
AGCAAAAGGCCAGCAAAAGGCCAGGAACCGTAAAAAGGCCGCGTTGCTGGCGTTTTTCCATAGGCTCCGC
CCCCCTGACGAGCATCACAAAAATCGACGCTCAAGTCAGAGGTGGCGAAACCCGACAGGACTATAAAGAT
ACCAGGCGTTTCCCCCTGGAAGCTCCCTCGTGCGCTCTCCTGTTCCGACCCTGCCGCTTACCGGATACCT
GTCCGCCTTTCTCCCTTCGGGAAGCGTGGCGCTTTCTCATAGCTCACGCTGTAGGTATCTCAGTTCGGTG
TAGGTCGTTCGCTCCAAGCTGGGCTGTGTGCACGAACCCCCCGTTCAGCCCGACCGCTGCGCCTTATCCG
GTAACTATCGTCTTGAGTCCAACCCGGTAAGACACGACTTATCGCCACTGGCAGCAGCCACTGGTAACAG
GATTAGCAGAGCGAGGTATGTAGGCGGTGCTACAGAGTTCTTGAAGTGGTGGCCTAACTACGGCTACACT
AGAAGAACAGTATTTGGTATCTGCGCTCTGCTGAAGCCAGTTACCTTCGGAAAAAGAGTTGGTAGCTCTT
GATCCGGCAAACAAACCACCGCTGGTAGCGGTGGTTTTTTTGTTTGCAAGCAGCAGATTACGCGCAGAAA
AAAAGGATCTCAAGAAGATCCTTTGATCTTTTCTACGGGGTCTGACGCTCAGTGGAACGAAAACTCACGT
TAAGGGATTTTGGTCATGAGATTATCAAAAAGGATCTTCACCTAGATCCTTTTAAATTAAAAATGAAGTT
TTAAATCAATCTAAAGTATATATGAGTAAACTTGGTCTGACAGTTACCAATGCTTAATCAGTGAGGCACC
TATCTCAGCGATCTGTCTATTTCGTTCATCCATAGTTGCCTGACTCCCCGTCGTGTAGATAACTACGATA
CGGGAGGGCTTACCATCTGGCCCCAGTGCTGCAATGATACCGCGAGACCCACGCTCACCGGCTCCAGATT
TATCAGCAATAAACCAGCCAGCCGGAAGGGCCGAGCGCAGAAGTGGTCCTGCAACTTTATCCGCCTCCAT
CCAGTCTATTAATTGTTGCCGGGAAGCTAGAGTAAGTAGTTCGCCAGTTAATAGTTTGCGCAACGTTGTT
GCCATTGCTACAGGCATCGTGGTGTCACGCTCGTCGTTTGGTATGGCTTCATTCAGCTCCGGTTCCCAAC
GATCAAGGCGAGTTACATGATCCCCCATGTTGTGCAAAAAAGCGGTTAGCTCCTTCGGTCCTCCGATCGT
TGTCAGAAGTAAGTTGGCCGCAGTGTTATCACTCATGGTTATGGCAGCACTGCATAATTCTCTTACTGTC
ATGCCATCCGTAAGATGCTTTTCTGTGACTGGTGAGTACTCAACCAAGTCATTCTGAGAATAGTGTATGC
GGCGACCGAGTTGCTCTTGCCCGGCGTCAATACGGGATAATACCGCGCCACATAGCAGAACTTTAAAAGT
GCTCATCATTGGAAAACGTTCTTCGGGGCGAAAACTCTCAAGGATCTTACCGCTGTTGAGATCCAGTTCG
ATGTAACCCACTCGTGCACCCAACTGATCTTCAGCATCTTTTACTTTCACCAGCGTTTCTGGGTGAGCAA
AAACAGGAAGGCAAAATGCCGCAAAAAAGGGAATAAGGGCGACACGGAAATGTTGAATACTCATACTCTT
CCTTTTTCAATATTATTGAAGCATTTATCAGGGTTATTGTCTCATGAGCGGATACATATTTGAATGTATT
TAGAAAAATAAACAAATAGGGGTTCCGCGCACATTTCCCCGAAAAGTGCCACCTGACGTCGACGGATCGG
GAGATCTCCCGATCCCCTATGGTGCACTCTCAGTACAATCTGCTCTGATGCCGCATAGTTAAGCCAGTAT
CTGCTCCCTGCTTGTGTGTTGGAGGTCGCTGAGTAGTGCGCGAGC
Features (pLannotate 1.2.2; 10 found; start..end, strand, type, name):
    110..489     +  enhancer       CMV enhancer: human cytomegalovirus immediate early enhancer
    490..693     +  promoter       CMV promoter: human cytomegalovirus (CMV) immediate early promoter
    808..4911    +  CDS            Cas9m4: catalytically dead mutant of the Cas9 endonuclease from the Streptococcus pyogenes Type II CRISPR/Cas system RNA-guided DNA-binding protein that lacks endonuclease activity due to the mutations D10A, D839A, H840A, and N863A (Mali et al., 2013)
   4975..5544    +  CDS            Rta AD: transcriptional activation domain from the human herpesvirus 4 (Epstein-Barr virus) replication and transcription activator Rta/BRLF1 (Hardwick et al., 1992; Chavez et al., 2015)
   5643..5691    +  polyA_signal   HSV TK poly(A) signal: herpes simplex virus thymidine kinase polyadenylation signal (Cole and Stacy, 1985)
   5782..5798    -  polyA_signal   bGH poly(A) signal (fragment): bovine growth hormone polyadenylation signal
   6005..6593    -  rep_origin     ori: high-copy-number ColE1/pMB1/pBR322/pUC origin of replication
   6764..7624    -  CDS            AmpR: β-lactamase; bla; confers resistance to ampicillin, carbenicillin, and related antibiotics
   7625..7729    -  promoter       AmpR promoter: bla
   7788..7840    -  misc_feature   bom (fragment): basis of mobility region from pBR322
