[The description below was written by a language model from this plasmid's Addgene catalogue record and pLannotate feature annotations shown in this document.]
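Description:
dSp-Rta Full (1-190) is a mammalian expression plasmid of 7,885 nt, listed as built on a pBR322 backbone, that produces a nuclease-dead Streptococcus pyogenes Cas9 fused at its C terminus to an Rta transcriptional activation domain. It is propagated in E. coli through a ColE1/pMB1-type origin and selected with ampicillin via the β-lactamase gene and its native promoter. A fragment of the pBR322 bom region is also present. The catalogue entry lists the plasmid as low copy, whereas the automated annotation labels the origin generically as a high-copy ColE1/pUC-family element, so the record is not fully consistent on this point.

The expression cassette is driven by the human cytomegalovirus immediate early enhancer and promoter. The annotated Cas9 coding sequence matches the Cas9m4 variant, which carries the D10A, D839A, H840A and N863A mutations. These abolish endonuclease activity while preserving guide RNA-directed DNA binding. Just downstream is a 570 nt coding segment for the activation domain of the Epstein-Barr virus replication and transcription activator Rta (BRLF1), consistent with the 190-residue span in the plasmid name. The cassette ends with an HSV thymidine kinase polyadenylation signal, and a short reverse-oriented bGH poly(A) fragment lies beyond it. No guide RNA cassette, mammalian selection marker or reporter is annotated, so a guide RNA would have to be supplied separately.

The construct serves as a CRISPR activator: when directed to a promoter by a guide RNA, the tethered Rta domain recruits the transcriptional machinery to upregulate the target gene. The associated publication concerns the rational design of a compact Cas9 activator small enough for AAV delivery. The name suggests this plasmid carries the full 1-190 domain within a truncation series, though the record does not say so explicitly.
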