Addgene plasmid #99662: dSp-Rta Full (1-190)
Purpose: Expresses dSp Cas9 fused to truncated RTA activation domain
Depositing lab: George Church. Depositing organization: Harvard Medical School. Publication: Rational design of a compact CRISPR-Cas9 activator for AAV-mediated delivery. Vora S, Cheng J, Xiao R, VanDusen NJ, Quintino L, Pu WT, Vandenberghe LH, Chavez A, Church G. bioRxiv 2018. 298620 10.1101/298620.
Backbone
  Vector backbone: pBR322
  Vector type: Mammalian Expression
Growth in bacteria
  Bacterial resistance: Ampicillin, 100 μg/mL
  Growth temperature: 37°C
  Growth strain: DH5alpha
  Copy number: Low Copy
Gene/Insert
  Gene/Insert name: dCas9
  Species: Synthetic
  Mutation: dead Cas9
  Tag / fusion protein: truncated RTA activation domain (1-190) (C terminal on insert)
  Cloning method: Restriction Enzyme; 5′ cloning site unknown (unknown if destroyed); 3′ cloning site unknown (unknown if destroyed)
Terms and licenses: Academic/Nonprofit Terms; Industry Terms: Not Available to Industry
Depositor comments: Please visit https://doi.org/10.1101/298620 for bioRxiv preprint.
How to cite: dSp-Rta Full (1-190) was a gift from George Church (Addgene plasmid # 99662 ; http://n2t.net/addgene:99662 ; RRID:Addgene_99662)
